Addgene plasmid #27408: 6mpSPL10F13R13::pBIB-BAS (6mSPL10)
Depositing lab: David Bartel. Depositing organization: Whitehead Institute for Biomedical Research. Publication: MicroRNAs prevent precocious gene expression and enable pattern formation during plant embryogenesis. Nodine MD, Bartel DP. Genes Dev. 2010 Dec 1. 24(23):2678-92. 10.1101/gad.1986710 PubMed 21123653.
Backbone
  Vector backbone: pBIB-KAN-GW
  Vector type: used to create transgenic lines
Growth in bacteria
  Bacterial resistance: Kanamycin, 50 μg/mL
  Growth temperature: 37°C
  Growth strain: Mach1
  Growth instructions: MACH-1 strain of E. coli (from Invitrogen)
  Copy number: Unknown
Gene/Insert
  Gene/Insert name: SPL10 mutant (alt name: SPL10)
  Species: A. thaliana (mustard weed)
  Mutation: miR156 target sites of SPL10 mutated
  Entrez Gene: AT1G27370 (a.k.a. F17L21.15, F17L21_15)
  Cloning method: Restriction Enzyme
  Sequencing primers: 5′ n/a; 3′ M13 forward 20
Terms and licenses: Academic/Nonprofit Terms; Industry Terms: Not Available to Industry
Depositor comments: Created by cloning 4.9-kb (including 1.8 kb upstream of CDS, CDS, and 1.6 kb downstream from CDS) genomic fragment in pENTR/D-TOPO (Invitrogen). The Quick- Change Lightning Site-Directed Mutagenesis kit (Stratagene) was used on the resulting plasmids to disrupt miR156-binding sites (primers 5'-CCATGAATCTCATGATTTCTACAGTGCACTGTCATTGCTCTCAACTACTTCGGATTCACAAGGGATC-3' and 5'-GATCCCTTGTGAATCCGAAGTAGTTGAGAGCAATGACAGTGCACTGTAGAAATCATGAGATTCATGG-3'). This plasmid was recombined with pBIB-KAN-GW using LR clonase (Invitrogen).
How to cite: 6mpSPL10F13R13::pBIB-BAS (6mSPL10) was a gift from David Bartel (Addgene plasmid # 27408 ; http://n2t.net/addgene:27408 ; RRID:Addgene_27408)
