[The description below was written by a language model from this plasmid's Addgene catalogue record and pLannotate feature annotations shown in this document.]
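Description:
6mpSPL10F13R13::pBIB-BAS (6mSPL10) is a 16.3-kb Agrobacterium binary T-DNA vector used to generate transgenic Arabidopsis thaliana lines carrying a microRNA-resistant genomic copy of SPL10 (AT1G27370). The backbone is a broad-host-range IncP-type replicon, with oriV and the trfA replication protein allowing maintenance in both E. coli and Agrobacterium, and oriT with traJ for conjugal mobilisation. Bacterial selection is by kanamycin through an aphA-3 KanR gene. The annotation also picks up backbone remnants with no apparent functional role, including an IS1 element, TetR/TcR fragments and a partial ColE1 origin.

Between the nopaline-type right and left border repeats lie two units. The plant selectable marker is a phosphinothricin acetyltransferase (bar) gene driven by the mannopine synthase promoter with the TMV Ω translational enhancer and the gene 7 terminator, conferring resistance to bialaphos/phosphinothricin (Basta). This matches the "BAS" in the plasmid name, although the catalogue fields and comments name the destination vector as pBIB-KAN-GW, a discrepancy the record does not resolve. The payload, flanked by attB1 and attB2 sites left by Gateway LR recombination from a pENTR/D-TOPO entry clone, is a 4.9-kb genomic fragment with 1.8 kb upstream of the coding sequence, the coding region (annotated as three separate segments, consistent with introns) and 1.6 kb downstream, followed by a NOS terminator. Expression therefore relies on the native SPL10 regulatory sequences. Site-directed mutagenesis disrupted the miR156 binding site, so the transcript should escape miR156-directed repression. The associated study concerned how microRNAs prevent precocious gene expression during plant embryogenesis.
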