Features (pLannotate 1.2.2; 32 found; start..end, strand, type, name):
     31..283     +  terminator     NOS terminator: nopaline synthase terminator and poly(A) signal
    288..443     +  CDS            lacZα (fragment) (sequence partly withheld): LacZα fragment of β-galactosidase; lacZ fragment
    441..741     +  rep_origin     M13 ori (fragment) (sequence partly withheld): M13 bacteriophage origin of replication; arrow indicates direction of (+) strand synthesis
    742..872     +  CDS            lacI (fragment): lac repressor; lacI; The lac repressor binds to the lac operator to inhibit transcription in E. coli. This inhibition can be relieved by adding lactose or isopropyl-β-D-thiogalactopyranoside (IPTG).
    926..950     -  misc_feature   LB T-DNA repeat: left border repeat from nopaline C58 T-DNA
   2459..2522    -  CDS            TetR (fragment): tetracycline resistance regulatory protein; tetR
   2546..3694    -  CDS            trfA: trans-acting replication protein that binds to and activates oriV
   3993..4787    -  CDS            KanR: aminoglycoside phosphotransferase; aphA-3; confers resistance to kanamycin
   4979..5746    +  mobile_element IS1: prokaryotic transposable element IS1
   5755..5904    -  CDS            satA (fragment): STA_BACSU - Also known as yyaR. Experimental evidence at protein level: Swiss-Prot protein existence level 1. Involved in resistance to streptothricin, a broad-spectrum antibiotic produced by streptomycetes. Detoxifies streptothricin via acetylation of the beta amino group of the first beta-lysyl moiety of streptothricin. From Bacillus subtilis (strain 168).
   5903..6097    -  CDS            satA (fragment): STA_BACSU - Also known as yyaR. Experimental evidence at protein level: Swiss-Prot protein existence level 1. Involved in resistance to streptothricin, a broad-spectrum antibiotic produced by streptomycetes. Detoxifies streptothricin via acetylation of the beta amino group of the first beta-lysyl moiety of streptothricin. From Bacillus subtilis (strain 168).
   6100..6375    -  CDS            klaC (fragment): KLAC_ECOLX - Also known as telB. Protein predicted: Swiss-Prot protein existence level 4. Belongs to the kla operon, which is associated with cryptic tellurite resistance, and IncW plasmid fertility inhibition. From Escherichia coli.
   6369..7080    -  rep_origin     oriV: incP origin of replication
   7074..7169    -  CDS            traI (fragment): TRAI6_ECOLX - Experimental evidence at protein level: Swiss-Prot protein existence level 1. The initiation process of transfer DNA synthesis requires the interaction of at least three plasmid-specific components (TraH, I, and J) at the transfer origin resulting in the assembly of a specialised nucleoprotein complex - the relaxosome. Site- and strand-specific cleavage at the transfer origin is dependent on TraI and TraJ. From Escherichia coli.
   7207..7578    -  CDS            traJ: oriT-recognizing protein; traJ
   7611..7720    -  oriT           oriT: incP origin of transfer
   7852..8042    +  rep_origin     ori (fragment): high-copy-number ColE1/pMB1/pBR322/pUC origin of replication
   8401..9051    -  CDS            TetR: tetracycline resistance regulatory protein; tetR
   9157..9406    +  CDS            TcR (fragment): tetracycline efflux protein; tetA; confers resistance to tetracycline
   9516..9540    -  misc_feature   RB T-DNA repeat: right border repeat from nopaline C58 T-DNA
   9664..9693    +  promoter       NOS promoter (fragment): nopaline synthase promoter
   9701..9901    -  terminator     gene 7 terminator: transcription terminator for octopine-type Ti plasmid gene 7
   9928..10475   -  CDS            BlpR (fragment): phosphinothricin acetyltransferase; Streptomyces hygroscopicus bar; confers resistance to bialophos or phosphinothricin
  10477..10531   -  misc_feature   TMV Ω: translational enhancer from the tobacco mosaic virus 5'-leader sequence (Gallie et al., 1988)
  10573..10953   -  promoter       MAS promoter: mannopine synthase promoter (Velten et al., 1984)
  11056..11250   +  CDS            mas1 (fragment): MAS1_AGRT9 - Protein inferred from homology: Swiss-Prot protein existence level 3. Reduces deoxy-fructosyl-glutamine to mannopine. From Agrobacterium tumefaciens (strain 15955).
  11252..11282   -  misc_feature   MCS (fragment): pUC18/19 multiple cloning site
  11293..11317   +  protein_bind   attB1: mutant version of attB; recombination site for the Gateway® BP reaction BP Clonase™
  13099..14028   +  CDS            SPL10 (fragment): SPL10_ARATH - Experimental evidence at transcript level: Swiss-Prot protein existence level 2. Trans-acting factor that binds specifically to the consensus nucleotide sequence 5'-TNCGTACAA-3'. From Arabidopsis thaliana (Mouse-ear cress).
  14129..14380   +  CDS            SPL10 (fragment): SPL10_ARATH - Experimental evidence at transcript level: Swiss-Prot protein existence level 2. Trans-acting factor that binds specifically to the consensus nucleotide sequence 5'-TNCGTACAA-3'. From Arabidopsis thaliana (Mouse-ear cress).
  14487..14639   +  CDS            SPL10 (fragment): SPL10_ARATH - Experimental evidence at transcript level: Swiss-Prot protein existence level 2. Trans-acting factor that binds specifically to the consensus nucleotide sequence 5'-TNCGTACAA-3'. From Arabidopsis thaliana (Mouse-ear cress).
  16249..14      -  protein_bind   attB2 (across the origin): mutant version of attB; recombination site for the Gateway® BP reaction BP Clonase™
>Addgene plasmid #27408 | 6mpSPL10F13R13::pBIB-BAS (6mSPL10) | depositor full sequence | sequence record 12940 | Author sequence
TTGTACAAAGTGGTGAGCTCGAATTTCCCCGATCGTTCAAACATTTGGCAATAAAGTTTCTTAAGATTGA
ATCCTGTTGCCGGTCTTGCGATGATTATCATATAATTTCTGTTGAATTACGTTAAGCATGTAATAATTAA
CATGTAATGCATGACGTTATTTATGAGATGGGTTTTTATGATTAGAGTCCCGCAATTATACATTTAATAC
GCGATAGAAAACAAAATATAGCGCGCAAACTAGGATAAATTATCGCGCGCGGTGTCATCTATGTTACTAG
ATCGGGAATTCACTGGCCGTCGTTTTACAACGTCGTGACTGGGAAAACCCTGGCGTTACCCAACTTAATC
GCCTTGCAGCACATCCCCCTTTCGCCAGCTGGCGTAATAGCGAAGAGGCCCGCACCGATCGCCCTTCCCA
ACAGTTGCGCAGCCTGAATG
[44 nt withheld, positions 441-484]
C
[141 nt withheld, positions 486-626]
CCTTTGACGTTGGAGTCCACGTTCTTT
[37 nt withheld, positions 654-690]
ACCCTATCTCGGGCTATTCTTTTGATTTATAAGGGATTTTGCCGATTTCGGAACCACCATCAAACAGGAT
TTTCGCCTGCTGGGGCAAACCAGCGTGGACCGCTTGCTGCAACTCTCTCAGGGCCAGGCGGTGAAGGGCA
ATCAGCTGTTGCCCGTCTCACTGGTGAAAAGAAAAACCACCCCAGTACATTAAAAACGTCCGCAATGTGT
TATTAAGTTGTCTAAGCGTCAATTTGTTTACACCACAATATATCCTGCCACCAGCCAGCCAACAGCTCCC
CGACCGGCAGCTCGGCACAAAATCACCACTCGATACAGGCAGCCCATCAGTCCGGGACGGCGTCAGCGGG
AGAGCCGTTGTAAGGCGGCAGACTTTGCTCATGTTACCGATGCTATTCGGAAGAACGGCAACTAAGCTGC
CGGGTTTGAAACACGGATGATCTCGCGGAGGGTAGCATGTTGATTGTAACGATGACAGAGCGTTGCTGCC
TGTGATCAAATATCATCTCCCTCGCAGAGATCCGAATTATCAGCCTTCTTATTCATTTCTCGCTTAACCG
TGACAGGCTGTCGATCTTGAGAACTATGCCGACATAATAGGAAATCGCTGGATAAAGCCGCTGAGGAAGC
TGAGTGGCGCTATTTCTTTAGAAGTGAACGTTGACGATATCAACTCCCCTATCCATTGCTCACCGAATGG
TACAGGTCGGGGACCCGAAGTTCCGACTGTCGGCCTGATGCATCCCCGGCTGATCGACCCCAGATCTGGG
GCTGAGAAAGCCCAGTAAGGAAACAACTGTAGGTTCGAGTCGCGAGATCCCCCGGAACCAAAGGAAGTAG
GTTAAACCCGCTCCGATCAGGCCGAGCCACGCCAGGCCGAGAACATTGGTTCCTGTAGGCATCGGGATTG
GCGGATCAAACACTAAAGCTACTGGAACGAGCAGAAGTCCTCCGGCCGCCAGTTGCCAGGCGGTAAAGGT
GAGCAGAGGCACGGGAGGTTGCCACTTGCGGGTCAGCACGGTTCCGAACGCCATGGAAACCGCCCCCGCC
AGGCCCGCTGCGACGCCGACAGGATCTAGCGCTGCGTTTGGTGTCAACACCAACAGCGCCACGCCCGCAG
TTCCGCAAATAGCCCCCAGGACCGCCATCAATCGTATCGGGCTACCTAGCAGAGCGGCAGAGATGAACAC
GACCATCAGCGGCTGCACAGCGCCTACCGTCGCCGCGACCCCGCCCGGCAGGCGGTAGACCGAAATAAAC
AACAAGCTCCAGAATAGCGAAATATTAAGTGCGCCGAGGATGAAGATGCGCATCCACCAGATTCCCGTTG
GAATCTGTCGGACGATCATCACGAGCAATAAACCCGCCGGCAACGCCCGCAGCAGCATACCGGCGACCCC
TCGGCCTCGCTGTTCGGGCTCCACGAAAACGCCGGACAGATGCGCCTTGTGAGCGTCCTTGGGGCCGTCC
TCCTGTTTGAAGACCGACAGCCCAATGATCTCGCCGTCGATGTAGGCGCCGAATGCCACGGCATCTCGCA
ACCGTTCAGCGAACGCCTCCATGGGCTTTTTCTCCTCGTGCTCGTAAACGGACCCGAACATCTCTGGAGC
TTTCTTCAGGGCCGACAATCGGATCTCGCGGAAATCCTGCACGTCGGCCGCTCCAAGCCGTCGAATCTGA
GCCTTAATCACAATTGTCAATTTTAATCCTCTGTTTATCGGCAGTTCGTAGAGCGCGCCGTGCGTCCCGA
GCGATACTGAGCGAAGCAAGTGCGTCGAGCAGTGCCCGCTTGTTCCTGAAATGCCAGTAAAGCGCTGGCT
GCTGAACCCCCAGCCGGAACTGACCCCACAAGGCCCTAGCGTTTGCAATGCACCAGGTCATCATTGACCC
AGGCGTGTTCCACCAGGCCGCTGCCTCGCAACTCTTCGCAGGCTTCGCCGACCTGCTCGCGCCACTTCTT
CACGCGGGTGGAATCCGATCCGCACATGAGGCGGAAGGTTTCCAGCTTGAGCGGGTACGGCTCCCGGTGC
GAGCTGAAATAGTCGAACATCCGTCGGGCCGTCGGCGACAGCTTGCGGTACTTCTCCCATATGAATTTCG
TGTAGTGGTCGCCAGCAAACAGCACGACGATTTCCTCGTCGATCAGGACCTGGCAACGGGACGTTTTCTT
GCCACGGTCCAGGACGCGGAAGCGGTGCAGCAGCGACACCGATTCCAGGTGCCCAACGCGGTCGGACGTG
AAGCCCATCGCCGTCGCCTGTAGGCGCGACAGGCATTCCTCGGCCTTCGTGTAATACCGGCCATTGATCG
ACCAGCCCAGGTCCTGGCAAAGCTCGTAGAACGTGAAGGTGATCGGCTCGCCGATAGGGGTGCGCTTCGC
GTACTCCAACACCTGCTGCCACACCAGTTCGTCATCGTCGGCCCGCAGCTCGACGCCGGTGTAGGTGATC
TTCACGTCCTTGTTGACGTGGAAAATGACCTTGTTTTGCAGCGCCTCGCGCGGGATTTTCTTGTTGCGCG
TGGTGAACAGGGCAGAGCGGGCCGTGTCGTTTGGCATCGCTCGCATCGTGTCCGGCCACGGCGCAATATC
GAACAAGGAAAGCTGCATTTCCTTGATCTGCTGCTTCGTGTGTTTCAGCAACGCGGCCTGCTTGGCCTCG
CTGACCTGTTTTGCCAGGTCCTCGCCGGCGGTTTTTCGCTTCTTGGTCGTCATAGTTCCTCGCGTGTCGA
TGGTCATCGACTTCGCCAAACCTGCCGCCTCCTGTTCGAGACGACGCGAACGCTCCACGGCGGCCGATGG
CGCGGGCAGGGCAGGGGGAGCCAGTTGCACGCTGTCGCGCTCGATCTTGGCCGTAGCTTGCTGGACCATC
GAGCCGACGGACTGGAAGGTTTCGCGGGGCGCACGCATGACGGTGCGGCTTGCGATGGTTTCGGCATCCT
CGGCGGAAAACCCCGCGTCGATCAGTTCTTGCCTGTATGCCTTCCGGTCAAACGTCCGATTCATTCACCC
TCCTTGCGGGATTGCCCCGACTCACGCCGGGGCAATGTGCCCTTATTCCTGATTTGACCCGCCTGGTGCC
TTGGTGTCCAGATAATCCACCTTATCGGCAATGAAGTCGGTCCCGTAGACCGTCTGGCCGTCCTTCTCGT
ACTTGGTATTCCGAATCTTGCCCTGCACGAATACCAGCGACCCCTTGCCCAAATACTTGCCGTGGGCCTC
GGCCTGAGAGCCAAAACACTTGATGCGGAAGAAGTCGGTGCGCTCCTGCTTGTCGCCGGCATCGTTGCGC
CACATCTAGGTACTAAAACAATTCATCCAGTAAAATATAATATTTTATTTTCTCCCAATCAGGCTTGATC
CCCAGTAAGTCAAAAAATAGCTCGACATACTGTTCTTCCCCGATATCCTCCCTGATCGACCGGACGCAGA
AGGCAATGTCATACCACTTGTCCGCCCTGCCGCTTCTCCCAAGATCAATAAAGCCACTTACTTTGCCATC
TTTCACAAAGATGTTGCTGTCTCCCAGGTCGCCGTGGGAAAAGACAAGTTCCTCTTCGGGCTTTTCCGTC
TTTAAAAAATCATACAGCTCGCGCGGATCTTTAAATGGAGTGTCTTCTTCCCAGTTTTCGCAATCCACAT
CGGCCAGATCGTTATTCAGTAAGTAATCCAATTCGGCTAAGCGGCTGTCTAAGCTATTCGTATAGGGACA
ATCCGATATGTCGATGGAGTGAAAGAGCCTGATGCACTCCGCATACAGCTCGATAATCTTTTCAGGGCTT
TGTTCATCTTCATACTCTTCCGAGCAAAGGACGCCATCGGCCTCACTCATGAGCAGATTGCTCCAGCCAT
CATGCCGTTCAAAGTGCAGGACCTTTGGAACAGGCAGCTTTCCTTCCAGCCATAGCATCATGTCCTTTTC
CCGTTCCACATCATAGGTGGTCCCTTTATACCGGCTGTCCGTCATTTTTAAATATAGGTTTTCATTTTCT
CCCACCAGCTTATATACCTTAGCAGGAGACATTCCTTCCGTATCTTTTACGCAGCGGTATTTTTCGATCA
GTTTTTTCAATTCCGGTGATATTCTCATTTTAGCCATTTATTATTTCCTTCCTCTTTTCTACAGTATTTA
AAGATACCCCAAGAAGCTAATTATAACAAGACGAACTCCAATTCACTGTTCCTTGCATTCTAAAACCTTA
AATACCAGAAAACAGCTTTTTCAAAGTTGTTTTCAAAGTTGGCGTATAACATAGTATCGACGGAGCCGAT
TTTGAAACCACAATTATGGGTGATGCTGCCAACTTACTGATTTAGTGTATGATGGTGTTTTTGAGGTGCT
CCAGTGGCTTCTGTGTCTATCAGCTGTCCCTCCTGTTCAGCTACTGACGGGGTGGTGCGTAACGGCAAAA
GCACCGCCGGACATCAGCGCTATCTCTGCTCTCACTGCCGTAAAACATGGCAACTGCAGTTCACTTACAC
CGCTTCTCAACCCGGTACGCACCAGAAAATCATTGATATGGCCATGAATGGCGTTGGATGCCGGGCAACA
GCCCGCATTATGGGCGTTGGCCTCAACACGATTTTACGTCACTTAAAAAACTCAGGCCGCAGTCGGTAAC
CTCGCGCATACAGCCGGGCAGTGACGTCATCGTCTGCGCGGAAATGGACGAACAGTGGGGCTATGTCGGG
GCTAAATCGCGCCAGCGCTGGCTGTTTTACGCGTATGACAGTCTCCGGAAGACGGTTGTTGCGCACGTAT
TCGGTGAACGCACTATGGCGACGCTGGGGCGTCTTATGAGCCTGCTGTCACCCTTTGACGTGGTGATATG
GATGACGGATGGCTGGCCGCTGTATGAATCCCGCCTGAAGGGAAAGCTGCACGTAATCAGCAAGCGATAT
ACGCAGCGAATTGAGCGGCATAACCTGAATCTGAGGCAGCACCTGGCACGGCTGGGACGGAAGTCGCTGT
CGTTCTCAAAATCGGTGGAGCTGCATGACAAAGTCATCGGGCATTATCTGAACATAAAACACTATCAATA
AGTTGGAGTCATTACCCAATTATGATAGAATTTACAAGCTATAAGGTTATTGTCCTGGGTTTCAAGCATT
AGTCCATGCAAGTTTTTATGCTTTGCCCATTCTATAGATATATTGATAAGCGCGCTGCCTATGCCTTGCC
CCCTGAAATCCTTACATACGGCGATATCTTCTATATAAAAGATATATTATCTTATCAGTATTGTCAATAT
ATTCAAGGCAATCTGCCTCCTCATCCTCTTCATCCTCTTCGTCTTGGTAGCTTTTTAAATATGGCGCTTC
ATAGAGTAATTCTGTAAAGGTCCAATTCTCGTTTTCATACCTCGGTATAATCTTACCTATCACCTCAAAT
GGTTCGCTGGGTTTATCGCACCCCCGAACACGAGCACGGCACCCGCGACCACTATGCCAAGAATGCCCAA
GGTAAAAATTGCCGGCCCCGCCATGAAGTCCGTGAATGCCCCGACGGCCGAAGTGAAGGGCAGGCCGCCA
CCCAGGCCGCCGCCCTCACTGCCCGGCACCTGGTCGCTGAATGTCGATGCCAGCACCTGCGGCACGTCAA
TGCTTCCGGGCGTCGCGCTCGGGCTGATCGCCCATCCCGTTACTGCCCCGATCCCGGCAATGGCAAGGAC
TGCCAGCGCTGCCATTTTTGGGGTGAGGCCGTTCGCGGCCGAGGGGCGCAGCCCCTGGGGGGATGGGAGG
CCCGCGTTAGCGGGCCGGGAGGGTTCGAGAAGGGGGGGCACCCCCCTTCGGCGTGCGCGGTCACGCGCAC
AGGGCGCAGCCCTGGTTAAAAACAAGGTTTATAAATATTGGTTTAAAAGCAGGTTAAAAGACAGGTTAGC
GGTGGCCGAAAAACGGGCGGAAACCCTTGCAAATGCTGGATTTTCTGCCTGTGGACAGCCCCTCAAATGT
CAATAGGTGCGCCCCTCATCTGTCAGCACTCTGCCCCTCAAGTGTCAAGGATCGCGCCCCTCATCTGTCA
GTAGTCGCGCCCCTCAAGTGTCAATACCGCAGGGCACTTATCCCCAGGCTTGTCCACATCATCTGTGGGA
AACTCGCGTAAAATCAGGCGTTTTCGCCGATTTGCGAGGCTGGCCAGCTCCACGTCGCCGGCCGAAATCG
AGCCTGCCCCTCATCTGTCAACGCCGCGCCGGGTGAGTCGGCCCCTCAAGTGTCAACGTCCGCCCCTCAT
CTGTCAGTGAGGGCCAAGTTTTCCGCGAGGTATCCACAACGCCGGCGGCCGCGGTGTCTCGCACACGGCT
TCGACGGCGTTTCTGGCGCGTTTGCAGGGCCATAGACGGCCGCCAGCCCAGCGGCGAGGGCAACCAGCCC
GGTGAGCGTCGCAAAGGCGCTCGGTCTTGCCTTGCTCGTCGGTGATGTACTTCACCAGCTCCGCGAAGTC
GCTCTTCTTGATGGAGCGCATGGGGACGTGCTTGGCAATCACGCGCACCCCCCGGCCGTTTTAGCGGCTA
AAAAAGTCATGGCTCTGCCCTCGGGCGGACCACGCCCATCATGACCTTGCCAAGCTCGTCCTGCTTCTCT
TCGATCTTCGCCAGCAGGGCGAGGATCGTGGCATCACCGAACCGCGCCGTGCGCGGGTCGTCGGTGAGCC
AGAGTTTCAGCAGGCCGCCCAGGCGGCCCAGGTCGCCATTGATGCGGGCCAGCTCGCGGACGTGCTCATA
GTCCACGACGCCCGTGATTTTGTAGCCCTGGCCGACGGCCAGCAGGTAGGCCGACAGGCTCATGCCGGCC
GCCGCCGCCTTTTCCTCAATCGCTCTTCGTTCGTCTGGAAGGCAGTACACCTTGATAGGTGGGCTGCCCT
TCCTGGTTGGCTTGGTTTCATCAGCCATCCGCTTGCCCTCATCTGTTACGCCGGCGGTAGCCGGCCAGCC
TCGCAGAGCAGGATTCCCGTTGAGCACCGCCAGGTGCGAATAAGGGACAGTGAAGAAGGAACACCCGCTC
GCGGGTGGGCCTACTTCACCTATCCTGCCCGGCTGACGCCGTTGGATACACCAAGGAAAGTCTACACGAA
CCCTTTGGCAAAATCCTGTATATCGTGCGAAAAAGGATGGATATACCGAAAAAATCGCTATAATGACCCC
GAAGCAGGGTTATGCAGCGGAAAAGCGCCACGCTTCCCGAAGGGAGAAAGGCGGACAGGTATCCGGTAAG
CGGCAGGGTCGGAACAGGAGAGCGCACGAGGGAGCTTCCAGGGGGAAACGCCTGGTATCTTTATAGTCCT
GTCGGGTTTCGCCACCTCTGACTTGAGCGTCGATTTTTGTGATGCTCGTCAGGGGGGCGGAGCCTATGGA
AAAACGCCAGCAACGCGGCCTTTTTACGGTTCCTGGCCTTTTGCTGGCCTTTTGCTCACATGTTCTTTCC
TGCGTTATCCCCTGATTCTGTGGATAACCGTATTACCGCCTTTGAGTGAGCTGATACCGCTCGCCGCAGC
CGAACGACCGAGCGCAGCGAGTCAGTGAGCGAGGAAGCGGAAGAGCGCCAGAAGGCCGCCAGAGAGGCCG
AGCGCGGCCGTGAGGCTTGGACGCTAGGGCAGGGCATGAAAAAGCCCGTAGCGGGCTGCTACGGGCGTCT
GACGCGGTGGAAAGGGGGAGGGGATGTTGTCTACATGGCTCTGCTGTAGTGAGTGGGTTGCGCTCCGGCA
GCGGTCCTGATCAATCGTCACCCTTTCTCGGTCCTTCAACGTTCCTGACAACGAGCCTCCTTTTCGCCAA
TCCATCGACAATCACCGCGAGTCCCTGCTCGAACGCTGCGTCCGGACCGGCTTCGTCGAAGGCGTCTATC
GCGGCCCGCAACAGCGGCGAGAGCGGAGCCTGTTCAACGGTGCCGCCGCGCTCGCCGGCATCGCTGTCGC
CGGCCTGCTCCTCAAGCACGGCCCCAACAGTGAAGTAGCTGATTGTCATCAGCGCATTGACGGCGTCCCC
GGCCGAAAAACCCGCCTCGCAGAGGAAGCGAAGCTGCGCGTCGGCCGTTTCCATCTGCGGTGCGCCCGGT
CGCGTGCCGGCATGGATGCGCGCGCCATCGCGGTAGGCGAGCAGCGCCTGCCTGAAGCTGCGGGCATTCC
CGATCAGAAATGAGCGCCAGTCGTCGTCGGCTCTCGGCACCGAATGCGTATGATTCTCCGCCAGCATGGC
TTCGGCCAGTGCGTCGAGCAGCGCCCGCTTGTTCCTGAAGTGCCAGTAAAGCGCCGGCTGCTGAACCCCC
AACCGTTCCGCCAGTTTGCGTGTCGTCAGACCGTCTACGCCGACCTCGTTCAACAGGTCCAGGGCGGCAC
GGATCACTGTATTCGGCTGCAACTTTGTCATGCTTGACACTTTATCACTGATAAACATAATATGTCCACC
AACTTATCAGTGATAAAGAATCCGCGCGTTCAATCGGACCAGCGGAGGCTGGTCCGGAGGCCAGACGTGA
AACCCAACATACCCCTGATCGTAATTCTGAGCACTGTCGCGCTCGACGCTGTCGGCATCGGCCTGATTAT
GCCGGTGCTGCCGGGCCTCCTGCGCGATCTGGTTCACTCGAACGACGTCACCGCCCACTATGGCATTCTG
CTGGCGCTGTATGCGTTGGTGCAATTTGCCTGCGCACCTGTGCTGGGCGCGCTGTCGGATCGTTTCGGGC
GGCGGCCAATCTTGCTCGTCTCGCTGGCCGGCGCCAGATCTGGGGAACCCTGTGGTTGGCATGCACATAC
AAATGGACGAACGGATAAACCTTTTCACGCCCTTTTAAATATCCGATTATTCTAATAAACGCTCTTTTCT
CTTAGGTTTACCCGCCAATATATCCTGTCAAACACTGATAGTTTAAACTGAAGGCGGGAAACGACAATCT
GATCATGAGCGGAGAATTAAGGGAGTCACGTTATGACCCCCGCCGATGACGCGGGACAAGCCGTTTTACG
TTTGGAACTGACAGAACCGCAACGTTGAAGGAGCCACTCAGCCAATTCCCATCTTGAAAGAAATATAGTT
TAAATATTTATTGATAAAATAACAAGTCAGGTATTATAGTCCAAGCAAAAACATAAATTTATTGATGCAA
GTTTAAATTCAGAAATATTTCAATAACTGATTATATCAGCTGGTACATTGCCGTAGATGAAAGACTGAGT
GCGATATTATGTGTAATACATAAATTGATGATATAGCTAGCTTAGCTCATCGGGGGATCTTCATCACATC
TCGGTGACGGGCAGGACCGGACGGGGCGGTACTGGCAGGCTGAAGTCCAGCTGCCAGAAACCCACGTCAT
GCCAGTTCCCGTGCTTGAAGCCGGCCGCCCGCAGCATGCCGCGGGGGGCATATCCGAGCGCCTCGTGCAT
GCGCACGCTCGGGTCGTTGGGCAGCCCGATGACAGCGACCACGCTCTTGAAGCCCTGTGCCTCCAGGGAC
TTCAGCAGGTGGGTGTAGAGCGTGGAGCCCAGTCCCGTCCGCTGGTGGCGGGGGGAGACGTACACGGTTG
ACTCGGCCGTCCAGTCGTAGGCGTTGCGTGCCTTCCAGGGGCCCGCGTAGGCGATGCCGGCGACCTCGCC
GTCCACCTCGGCGACGAGCCAGGGATAGCGCTCCCGCAGACGGACGAGGTCGTCCGTCCACTCCTGCGGT
TCCTGCGGCTCGGTACGGAAGTTGACCGTGCTTGTCTCGATGTAGTGGTTGACGATGGTGCAGACCGCCG
GCATGTCCGCCTCGGTGGCACGGCGGATGTCGGCCGGGCGTCGTTCTGGGCTCATGGTAATTGTAAATAG
TAATTGTAATGTTGTTGTTGTTTGTTGTTGTTGGTAATTGTTGTAAAAATAGAGCTATTATACTCGAATA
ATTCGCTAGAGTCGATTTGGTGTATCGAGATTGGTTATGAAATTCAGATGCTAGTGTAATGTATTGGTAA
TTTGGGAAGATATAATAGGAAGCAAGGCTATTTATCCATTTCTGAAAAGGCGAAATGGCGTCACCGCGAG
CGTCACGCGCATTCCGTTCTTGCTGTAAAGCGTTGTTTGGTACACTTTTGACTAGCGAGGCTTGGCGTGT
CAGCGTATCTATTCAAAAGTCGTTAATGGCTGCGGATCAAGAAAAAGTTGGAATAGAAACAGAATACCCG
CGAAATTCAGGCCCGGTTGCCATGTCCTACACGCCGAAATAAACGACCAAATTAGTAGAAAAATAAAAAC
TGACTCGGATACTTACGTCACGTCTTGCGCACTGATTTGAAAAATCTCAATATAAACAAAGACGGCCACA
AGAAAAAACCAAAACACCGATATTCATTAATCTTATCTAGTTTCTCAAAAAAATTCATATCTTCCACACG
TGAAAATGCCAATTTCTCAGACCTACCTCGGCTCTGCGAAGGCCCCCGCTGGTATCAAAAGTTTTTATTT
CATCCGACATGGCGCGACCGACCTCAACGAGAAGGAAATTGTCGTGAACGGTGAGAAGCTCTGGGGCGTG
CAAGGTTCCGGAACGAACATCGGTCTCAATGCAAAAGGGGAACGCCAGGCTCTGTTGGCCCAAGCTTGCA
TGCCTGCAGGTCGACTCTAGAGCCCGGGTACCACAAGTTTGTACAAAAAAGCAGGCTCCGCGGCCGCCCC
CTTCACCTTCAGTTTTGGTAAGTTTTTGTTACTCATCATCTTTCACGAACTCGTTACCGTTTTACTTAAA
TGAAATAATTCTTAGATTTTTTTTTCCGTTCTTGTAGATTTTCTAGGTAAAAAAATAATCTCATTTGCTC
TAGATATGTTACAAAACATTTTCTATCAAATCATTTTTCTATCTACAAGAAGAAGAAGAAGAAAAATACT
AATTAATAAATGAATATTTGTCTACTATTAGAAAACTTTTATCTGCAGTAAACTACTTCAAAATTATTTG
ATGTCATGTAATCTACTTCAAAATTTACGCCAAAAGAACACGAAATTTACATGCGCTGTAACAAAAAAGT
TACCCAATCATGAAAGCAAGAATCGAAGAGAAAAATTATTTAAAAAGCAAAAAGAAAACAGTAAGAAAAA
GGAAAGGGAATAATGGAACAAAAATGAAAAAAAATTGGAAGGATGAAATTAATCGAAAGCAGCTCATCCG
ATTCCCCTGAGGCGATTATGGTGTCTCCTCCTTCTCACTCTCGCTCTTAGTAGTAGTCTTTCTTCTCCGA
TCGCCGACTAACCTCCGGAGCTTTCTTCGGCGGTCTCTCCTCTCTGTTTTCTACTTGAGGTTTCTCTCTT
CTCTTACTTTTTTTATTCTTTGTGCATATCTCTCTTCTCTTACTTTACTCACCAAATTTCTAGGAATACT
TTTTCTCCTGAGATTTGGGCTTTTAATTTAGCTTAATTCTTCTGTTAAGTAGAAATATATCATGGCGAAT
CTATGAAATTATTTCTTCTGTTAAGTAGACATTGAAATTTGTTACAATGGCGAATCGTGTTTTTTTTTTG
GTCTGTCTCCATTTTTTGGTATTGTCTCTAAGAAAATAAGACGTTTGTGGTATTTAGTTTATTAGGCGAA
TTGGATTTGTTGAAGCATGGATAACTTGTATCTTAATCCCTTGGGGTTAGTTAGATGAATTGAATGGTCG
AGGGACCATTTTGCTTTTTCATGGGAAACCCTGGCTGAGGGGACCGTGATTGGGATCGAAACCTAACTTG
CTGTCTCATTTTGTTAGTTCAATCTTTATTGCTGGAGATAGATCCCTTTCATTGGCTTAGCTTGGTGCCG
TTTTCTTTGACATATACTTAATTCAATATGTGTGTATCTGTAGACTCAATAGTAAGCTTTAGATTAACCC
TTTATTTCATTTAAACCTTAGCTAAGAACTTTCTGCAAGTACAAAGAAGGAATGGGTAGGGAAGGGTTTG
CAATTATGATGGCTATAGGGTTTTAATTGACTTGTTGAAGTCGTGTTCTTTAACAAGTTGTTGATTTTCT
GGGCAATCTGATTTGAGGAGTGTGGGACCAGTTGGAATAAATGCCACTTAGTTTTTGTGTGATGGAGAGC
ACAAGAGGGAGCTAAGAAAAGTAATACCCTTTCTCTTGCCCTTTTTGTTGGTCTGGGTGAAACATAGCAA
GGTTTCTCTTGCTGAGGTTATTGATAAACGGGTGAGTTAAATAAAAACGTTGATCAGCAGTGTGTGGTGC
TTGGAATTCATAAGGTTTTTCTTCTTTCTTATGCTTTTGGTAGTTAATGGTATTGTCTATTAGGTATCTG
TTTGGGTTGCCAGCGTTATTTATAGGCTTGACAAGTTTTCTCTTATTTTTGATGTTTGGCTTTCATTTAC
AATCACTAGTTCTGCAAACTTATGGTTGTTTCAGTTTTTGTTACTCTGGCTTTTGGTGATAGGTCTATGA
AATCAACCCACATCTTGAATGGACTGCAACATGGTATCTTCGTTCCCGTGGGACTGGGAGAATTTGATCA
TGTCCAATCAGTCGAAGACTGAAAATGAAAAAAAACAGCAATCTACTGAGTGGGAATTTGAAAAAGGTGA
AGGAATTGAATCTATAGTTCCAGATTTCTTAGGCTTTGAGAAAGTCAGTAGTGGCTCTGCTACTAGTTTC
TGGCACACTGCCGTATCAAAAAGCTCGCAGTCGACCTCTATCAACTCATCATCTCCCGAGGACAAACGAT
GCAATCTTGCATCACAAAGTTCCCCTGGAGATTCTTCCAGCAACATAGATTTTCTCCAGGTGAAACCATC
CACAGCTCTCGAGGTACCTATTGCCTCAGCTGAATCAGATCTTTGTTTGAAACTAGGAAAGCGGACATAC
TCTGAAGAATTTTGGGGTAGGAACAATAATGACCTTTCAGCGGTTTCTATGAATTTGTTGACTCCATCTG
TTGTTGCTCGGAAGAAAACCAAATCGTGTGGTCAGAGCATGCAAGTTCCGCGTTGCCAAATTGATGGCTG
TGAGCTGGATCTCTCATCTTCTAAGGATTATCATCGCAAGCATAGAGTCTGCGAAACGCATTCAAAGTGC
CCAAAAGTTGTTGTGAGTGGCCTGGAACGTCGTTTCTGCCAACAGTGTAGCAGGTAAACCATGATTATTG
TTCTGACTGCATTCTCTTTACTGCAAAATGCTAGTTCTGTTTAGTCGTCCAGCAATAACTTTAACATGCC
CTAATGTTATGGTAGAGAATTGATTTCTTTTCTAATGTTCAGGTTCCATGCTGTCTCAGAATTTGATGAA
AAGAAACGAAGCTGCCGCAAACGTCTTTCTCATCATAATGCAAGGCGTCGCAAGCCACAAGGAGTATTTC
CACTGAATTCAGAGAGGGTGTTCGGTAAGAACCTACACTACACAAGTTGATATTAGCAATGTCTCTTCAG
GATCTTTCCATCTGTCAATTCTCTCTTTCTCTATCACACACACCAACAACGAATTTTTTGCTTTTACAGA
TCGAAGACAGCATACAAGTATGTTGTGGAATGGGTTGTCCCTTAACACGAGATCTGAAGAAAAGTATACA
TGGGGTACCACTTATGAGACAAAGCCTACACAGATGGAAAGCGGCTTTACTCTGAGCTTCCAGAGAGGTA
ATGGCTCTGAGGACCAACTGTTTACTGGTAGCACCCTCTCTTTCTCTGCGTTTCAAACATCTGGTGGGTT
CTCAGCAGGGAAATCCAACATTCAACTTCCAGACAAAGGTTGATATCTTCACTTCTTTACCACATCTTGT
ATTTGTTGTGCATATTTGCTGATGGATTGGCCTTTTTTAGATCTCTGGTTTTGAAACTGAGTAATATGTT
TTGGCAGGTGTGGGAGAATGCTCAGGAGGCCTCCATGAATCTCATGATTTCTACAGTGCACTGTCATTGC
TCTCAACTACTTCGGATTCACAAGGGATCAAACACACTCCCGTGGCCGAACCACCGCCAATATTTGGCAC
TTTCCCTAGTCATTTCATCTGAAAGAGTTAAAAAATGCGAAGTCACTCCATAAAAAGTCGGGTTGCATCA
TCCGATGGAGTTTGACAGTTTGTTTTCAAATAAAATAAAAATGTGCAACATCCATTGCTCAAGCTAAACC
AGTCACTCGGTTAGCTCAGCTTTTCTTATACATTTCCAAACATATTGTCAATTTCCTTCTGGATTCTGTT
GGTATGACAACTTTGTTACTCTGTCAAACATGTCTACGACTATTTTAAAACCATTTCAGAGATTATTGAT
GTTGTAAGTTTTTGATATTATTTTTAACTTCTTTGCATAGTGAAAGTGAGAATTATGAAAGACAACTTCT
GCTTTTTAAAAGGCACAAAATCTGAAAAAAGTTTGATTTGTGGTATTAGAGGCAACCATTTCAGCAAACA
TGAACATTCTCTTCTGGTGTTTGGGGGAAAAAGATTCATTCTACTTCCTCAAGAAGGAAGAGTGTCACTA
TTGAGCTCCAGGGTTTGGTTAGTGCAGTTGAATAATAAGTTGAATTCCCAAAACTTGGAAAGTCAGAAGG
AGGAATACACAAAACCGTTAAAATGAATGGAGAACCAACATACACTCGATGAGCACTTTTGTGGAAGTTT
CACCAACTAAGAAAATCTTGCAAGGACACCTCCTCTTATGAAACACTTGGTAGGCACTTTTATAGCATGC
TCTTTCCTACTTCACTCCTTAAGGTGCTTCCCACAATATTGGAGGAGTTCAAGTCTGAGAAATAAAATCT
GACTAAGAAATGATCTCTGCTTGATTTTTGTACTGTGCATGTTCTTGTATTGGTTCCTAGCCTTTTGTCT
CCTCCATTTTGTCAAGAAGTTCCTCATAACTGCTATAGCAAGCGACAACAATTTCTCACAGACCACATGG
TGACAAGATACATTAATTTCAATCCTTGTCTTCTTTTTCTATTTGACTTCAACATCAATCCCATAGACAC
ATGGTTCTTTCTATTAATTTACACCCCTTCATACTCATCAGGCTTTGTCGTTTGGAGTCTCTCTCCATAT
GAAATTGATATGTAATTTGGTCCCCTCTATAGGTTTGTACTTAAAACCTCCAAAACTTGTCATCTTTCAA
CTTTCTATTTCTTTTTACTCTTTGATCTTTCAACAATCATGGAATGGGTGTCTCTTTCCTTCAAAAGCCT
TTCACAATCATTAATTGGTGTCTCTTTTCAATTTGGCTTCTATTCTCTTCCCACTTCTCATTGTTTTTTT
CTTTTCTGTGATGTCTCTTATCTTCTACTGCAGCCTAACCCATCAGACAGTAACTACTCTGATACCAAGT
TGATACAACACTGATTTTGTATAGATTTTTATGCTAAAATTACAAAGCGCCTGATTTTGATAATGACCCT
TAGAAATCCTTAAAACTCTGTTGATTTTCATCTGTTGCTAACGTTCATAAAAAGAGTGGAACTCTTTCTT
AGTTGAAAAGATTTACCTACTCTTACAGCTTCTCCTTGATTTGCTATCAATACAGAGAGATACATTGAAG
AGCCTATCCGAGGTATATAGATATATTTACTGTTTATAGAGTTTTGTTGACAATGACTTTGTTACTAGGG
TGAAGGGTGGGCGCGCCGACCCAGCTTTC
