>Addgene plasmid #27408 | 6mpSPL10F13R13::pBIB-BAS (6mSPL10) | addgene partial sequence | sequence record 33766 | 27408 with SPL10-F1 5'-cagcagggaaatccaacatt
CTTCACTTCTTTACCACATCTTGTATTTGTTGTGCATATTTGCTGATGGATTGGCCTTTTTTAGATCTCT
GGTTTTGAAACTGAGTAATATGTTTTGGCAGGTGTGGGAGAATGCTCAGGAGGCCTCCATGAATCTCATG
ATTTCTACAGTGCACTGTCATTGCTCTCAACTACTTCGGATTCACAAGGGATCAAACACACTCCCGTGGC
CGAACCACCGCCAATATTTGGCACTTTCCCTAGTCATTTCATCTGAAAGAGTTAAAAAATGCGAAGTCAC
TCCATAAAAAGTCGGGTTGCATCATCCGATGGAGTTTGACAGTTTGTTTTCAAATAAAATAAAAATGTGC
AACATCCATTGCTCAAGCTAAACCAGTCACTCGGTTAGCTCAGCTTTTCTTATACATTTCCAAACATATT
GTCAATTTCCTTCTGGATTCTGTTGGTATGACAACTTTGTTACTCTGTCAAACATGTCTACGACTATTTT
AAAACCATTTCAGAGATTATTGATGTTGTAAGTTTTTGATATTATTTTTAACTTCTTTGCATAGTGAAAG
TGAGAATTATGAAAGACAACTTCTGCTTTTTAAAAGGCACAAAATCTGAAAAAAGTTTGATTTGTGGTAT
TAGAGGCAACCATTTCAGCAAACATGAACATTCTCTTCTGGTGTTTGGGGGAAAAAGATTCATTCTACTT
CCTCAAGAAGGAAGAGTGTCACTATTGAGCTCCAGGGTTTGGTTAGTGCAGTTGAATAATAAGTTGAATT
CCCAAAAACTTGGAAAGTCAGAAGGAGGAATACACAAA
