>Addgene plasmid #27408 | 6mpSPL10F13R13::pBIB-BAS (6mSPL10) | addgene partial sequence | sequence record 33767 | 27408 with pBIB-F1 (CCGGGTACCACAAGTT)
CCCCTTCACCTTCAGTTTTGGTAAGTTTTTGTTACTCATCATCTTTCACGAACTCGTTACCGTTTTACTT
AAATGAAATAATTCTTAGATTTTTTTTTCCGTTCTTGTAGATTTTCTAGGTAAAAAAATAATCTCATTTG
CTCTAGATATGTTACAAAACATTTTCTATCAAATCATTTTTCTATCTACAAGAAGAAGAAGAAGAAAAAT
ACTAATTAATAAATGAATATTTGTCTACTATTAGAAAACTTTTATCTGCAGTAAACTACTTCAAAATTAT
TTGATGTCATGTAATCTACTTCAAAATTTACGCCAAAAGAACACGAAATTTACATGCGCTGTAACAAAAA
AGTTACCCAATCATGAAAGCAAGAATCGAAGAGAAAAATTATTTAAAAAGCAAAAAGAAAACAGTAAGAA
AAAGGAAAGGGAATAATGGAACAAAAATGAAAAAAAATTGGAAGGATGAAATTAATCGAAAGCAGCTCAT
CCGATTCCCCTGAGGCGATTATGGTGTCTCCTCCTTCTCACTCTCGCTCTTAGTAGTAGTCTTTCTTCTC
CGATCGCCGACTAACCTCCGGAGCTTTCTTCGGCGGTCTCTCCTCTCTGTTTTCTACTTGAGGTTTCTCT
CTTCTCTTACTTTTTTTATTCTTTGTGCATATCTCTCTTCTCTTACTTTACTCACCAAATTTCTAGGAAT
ACTTTTTCTCCTGAGA
